>Addgene plasmid #231217 | CA-0034 CMVTO-hIL6-rens-hIL6Ra_M4 | addgene full sequence | sequence record 459380 | Addgene NGS Result
TGGTAACAGGATTAGCAGAGCGAGGTATGTAGGCGGTGCTACAGAGTTCTTGAAGTGGTGGCCTAACTAC
GGCTACACTAGAAGAACAGTATTTGGTATCTGCGCTCTGCTGAAGCCAGTTACCTTCGGAAAAAGAGTTG
GTAGCTCTTGATCCGGCAAACAAACCACCGCTGGTAGCGGTGGTTTTTTTGTTTGCAAGCAGCAGATTAC
GCGCAGAAAAAAAGGATCTCAAGAAGATCCTTTGATCTTTTCTACGGGGTCTGACGCTCAGTGGAACGAA
AACTCACGTTAAGGGATTTTGGTCATGAGATTATCAAAAAGGATCTTCACCTAGATCCTTTTAAATTAAA
AATGAAGTTTTAAATCAATCTAAAGTATATATGAGTAAACTTGGTCTGACAGTTACCAATGCTTAATCAG
TGAGGCACCTATCTCAGCGATCTGTCTATTTCGTTCATCCATAGTTGCCTGACTCCCCGTCGTGTAGATA
ACTACGATACGGGAGGGCTTACCATCTGGCCCCAGTGCTGCAATGATACCGCGAGACCCACGCTCACCGG
CTCCAGATTTATCAGCAATAAACCAGCCAGCCGGAAGGGCCGAGCGCAGAAGTGGTCCTGCAACTTTATC
CGCCTCCATCCAGTCTATTAATTGTTGCCGGGAAGCTAGAGTAAGTAGTTCGCCAGTTAATAGTTTGCGC
AACGTTGTTGCCATTGCTACAGGCATCGTGGTGTCACGCTCGTCGTTTGGTATGGCTTCATTCAGCTCCG
GTTCCCAACGATCAAGGCGAGTTACATGATCCCCCATGTTGTGCAAAAAAGCGGTTAGCTCCTTCGGTCC
TCCGATCGTTGTCAGAAGTAAGTTGGCCGCAGTGTTATCACTCATGGTTATGGCAGCACTGCATAATTCT
CTTACTGTCATGCCATCCGTAAGATGCTTTTCTGTGACTGGTGAGTACTCAACCAAGTCATTCTGAGAAT
AGTGTATGCGGCGACCGAGTTGCTCTTGCCCGGCGTCAATACGGGATAATACCGCGCCACATAGCAGAAC
TTTAAAAGTGCTCATCATTGGAAAACGTTCTTCGGGGCGAAAACTCTCAAGGATCTTACCGCTGTTGAGA
TCCAGTTCGATGTAACCCACTCGTGCACCCAACTGATCTTCAGCATCTTTTACTTTCACCAGCGTTTCTG
GGTGAGCAAAAACAGGAAGGCAAAATGCCGCAAAAAAGGGAATAAGGGCGACACGGAAATGTTGAATACT
CATACTCTTCCTTTTTCAATATTATTGAAGCATTTATCAGGGTTATTGTCTCATGAGCGGATACATATTT
GAATGTATTTAGAAAAATAAACAAATAGGGGTTCCGCGCACATTTCCCCGAAAAGTGCCACCTGACGTCG
ACGGATCGGGAGATCTCCCGATCCCCTATGGTGCACTCTCAGTACAATCTGCTCTGATGCCGCATAGTTA
AGCCAGTATCTGCTCCCTGCTTGTGTGTTGGAGGTCGCTGAGTAGTGCGCGAGCAAAATTTAAGCTACAA
CAAGGCAAGGCTTGACCGACAATTGCATGAAGAATCTGCTTAGGGTTAGGCGTTTTGCGCTGCTTCGTAC
GGGCCAGATATACGCGTTGACATTGATTATTGACTAGTTATTAATAGTAATCAATTACGGGGTCATTAGT
TCATAGCCCATATATGGAGTTCCGCGTTACATAACTTACGGTAAATGGCCCGCCTGGCTGACCGCCCAAC
GACCCCCGCCCATTGACGTCAATAATGACGTATGTTCCCATAGTAACGCCAATAGGGACTTTCCATTGAC
GTCAATGGGTGGAGTATTTACGGTAAACTGCCCACTTGGCAGTACATCAAGTGTATCATATGCCAAGTAC
GCCCCCTATTGACGTCAATGACGGTAAATGGCCCGCCTGGCATTATGCCCAGTACATGACCTTATGGGAC
TTTCCTACTTGGCAGTACATCTACGTATTAGTCATCGCTATTACCATGGTGATGCGGTTTTGGCAGTACA
TCAATGGGCGTGGATAGCGGTTTGACTCACGGGGATTTCCAAGTCTCCACCCCATTGACGTCAATGGGAG
TTTGTTTTGGCACCAAAATCAACGGGACTTTCCAAAATGTCGTAACAACTCCGCCCCATTGACGCAAATG
GGCGGTAGGCGTGTACGGTGGGAGGTCTATATAAGCAGAGCTCTCCCTATCAGTGATAGAGATCTCCCTA
TCAGTGATAGAGATCGTCGACGAGCTCGTTTAGTGAACCGTCAGATCGCCTGGAGACGCCATCCACGCTG
TTTTGACCTCCATAGAAGACACCGGGACCGATCCAGCCTCCGGACTCTAGCGTTTAAACTTAAGCTTCGC
CACCATGAACAGCTTCTCTACCAGCGCTTTTGGACCCGTGGCCTTTTCGTTGGGCCTGCTTCTCGTTCTT
CCTGCCGCATTCCCTGCACCAGTCCCCCCAGGCGAAGATTCTAAAGATGTGGCTGCTCCACACAGACAGC
CCCTTACTAGCAGTGAACGTATTGATAAACAGATCAGGTACATCCTGGACGGAATCTCAGCCCTAAGAAA
AGAGACATGCAATAAGTCCAACATGTGTGAGAGTTCCAAGGAGGCCCTCGCCGAGAATAACCTGAATCTA
CCCAAGATGGCCGAGAAGGACGGTTGTTTCCAGAGTGGGTTTAACGAAGAGACTTGCCTGGTGAAAATTA
TAACCGGGCTGCTGGAATTCGAAGTGTACCTGGAGTATTTGCAAAATCGGTTCGAGTCATCTGAAGAGCA
GGCCAGGGCTGTCCAGATGTCTACCAAAGTATTAATCCAGTTCTTGCAGAAGAAAGCTAAGAACCTGGAT
GCAATAACAACTCCTGACCCCACCACAAACGCGAGCCTGCTTACAAAGCTCCAGGCGCAGAATCAGTGGT
TACAAGACATGACGACCCATCTGATTCTCCGATCATTTAAGGAATTTTTGCAATCCTCCCTCCGGGCACT
GCGCCAAATGACCGGTGGCGGCGGTAGCGGATATATTCACCCATTCCATCTGGTTATTCATAACGAGTCG
GGCGGTGGTACCGGCCTTGCGCCGAGAAGATGCCCCGCCCAAGAGGTGGCACGGGGAGTTCTGACCAGTC
TCCCAGGCGATTCTGTGACTCTGACCTGCCCTGGTGTAGAACCGGAAGACAATGCAACCGTCCACTGGGT
GTTGAGAAAGCCAGCAGCGGGAAGCCATCCCTCCAGGTGGGCCGGCATGGGACGACGCCTGCTGCTGAGG
AGTGTGCAGCTACACGATTCTGGTAACTACTCTTGTTATAGGGCCGGCCGGCCGGCTGGCACCGTCCATT
TACTCGTGGATGTGCCTCCCGAGGAGCCCCAATTGAGTTGCTTTCGAAAAAGCCCACTGTCCAATGTAGT
CTGCGAGTGGGGTCCACGGTCGACCCCCTCCCTCACAACGAAAGCGGTCTTACTTGTTAGGAAGTTCCAG
AACAGCCCTGCTGAGGACTTCCAGGAACCTTGTCAGTACAGTCAAGAGTCTCAGAAGTTTAGCTGTCAAT
TGGCAGTCCCAGAGGGGGACAGCAGCTTTTATATCGTATCAATGTGCGTGGCCTCCTCCGTGGGGAGTAA
GTTCTCCAAGACCCAGACTTTCCAGGGCTGTGGCATTCTTCAGCCTGACCCACCAGCCAACATTACTGTG
ACCGCCGTAGACAGAGATCCCCGTTGGCTGAGCGTTACTTGGCAAGACCCCCATAGTTGGAACTCATCTT
TCTATCGGCTCCGCTTTAAGCTCCGTTACCGCGCCGAACGCAGCAAGACATTTACGACATGGATGGTCAA
AGATCTTCAGCACCACTGTGTGATATCTGTGGCTTGGTCCGGGCTGAGGCACGTTGTCCAGCTGAGAGCC
CAGGAGGAATTTGGACAGGGGGAGTGGTCCGAGTGGTCACCAGAAGCTATGGGGACTCCTTGGACAGAAT
CTCGATCCCCCCCCGCTGAGAATGAAGTGTCAACCCCCATGCAGGCACTGACAACAAATAAAGATGACGA
TAATATCCTATTCCGGGACTCAGCCAACGCTACTTCGTTGCCTGTTCAGGACAGCTCTTCAGTGCCTCTG
CCTTAGGGCCCGAACAAAAACTCATCTCAGAAGAGGATCTGAATAGCGCCGTCGACCATCATCATAATCA
TCATTGAGTTTAAACCCGCTGATCAGCCTCGACTGTGCCTTCTAGTTGCCAGCCATCTGTTGTTTGCCCC
TCCCCCGTGCCTTCCTTGACCCTGGAAGGTGCCACTCCCACTGTCCTTTCCTAATAAAATGAGGAAATTG
CATCGCATTGTCTGAGTAGGTGTCATTCTATTCTGGGGGGTGGGGTGGGGCAGGACAGCAAGGGGGAGGA
TTGGGAAGACAATAGCAGGCATGCTGGGGATGCGGTGGGCTCTATGGAGATCTATCGATGTTCTGGGGAT
GCGGTGGGCTCTATGGCTTCTGAGGCGGAAAGAACCAGCTGGGGCTCTAGGGGGTATCCCC
[124 nt withheld, positions 4542-4665]
C
[91 nt withheld, positions 4667-4757]
AGGGTGATGGTTCACGTACCTAGAAGTTCCTATTCCGAAGTTCCTATTCTCTAGAAAGTATAGGAACTTC
CTTGGCCAAAAAGCCTGAACTCACCGCGACGTCTGTCGAGAAGTTTCTGATCGAAAAGTTCGACAGCGTC
TCCGACCTGATGCAGCTCTCGGAGGGCGAAGAATCTCGTGCTTTCAGCTTCGATGTAGGAGGGCGTGGAT
ATGTCCTGCGGGTAAATAGCTGCGCCGATGGTTTCTACAAAGATCGTTATGTTTATCGGCACTTTGCATC
GGCCGCGCTCCCGATTCCGGAAGTGCTTGACATTGGGGAATTCAGCGAGAGCCTGACCTATTGCATCTCC
CGCCGTGCACAGGGTGTCACGTTGCAAGACCTGCCTGAAACCGAACTGCCCGCTGTTCTGCAGCCGGTCG
CGGAGGCCATGGATGCGATCGCTGCGGCCGATCTTAGCCAGACGAGCGGGTTCGGCCCATTCGGACCGCA
AGGAATCGGTCAATACACTACATGGCGTGATTTCATATGCGCGATTGCTGATCCCCATGTGTATCACTGG
CAAACTGTGATGGACGACACCGTCAGTGCGTCCGTCGCGCAGGCTCTCGATGAGCTGATGCTTTGGGCCG
AGGACTGCCCCGAAGTCCGGCACCTCGTGCACGCGGATTTCGGCTCCAACAATGTCCTGACGGACAATGG
CCGCATAACAGCGGTCATTGACTGGAGCGAGGCGATGTTCGGGGATTCCCAATACGAGGTCGCCAACATC
TTCTTCTGGAGGCCGTGGTTGGCTTGTATGGAGCAGCAGACGCGCTACTTCGAGCGGAGGCATCCGGAGC
TTGCAGGATCGCCGCGGCTCCGGGCGTATATGCTCCGCATTGGTCTTGACCAACTCTATCAGAGCTTGGT
TGACGGCAATTTCGATGATGCAGCTTGGGCGCAGGGTCGATGCGACGCAATCGTCCGATCCGGAGCCGGG
ACTGTCGGGCGTACACAAATCGCCCGCAGAAGCGCGGCCGTCTGGACCGATGGCTGTGTAGAAGTACTCG
CCGATAGTGGAAACCGACGCCCCAGCACTCGTCCGAGGGCAAAGGAATAGCACGTACTACGAGATTTCGA
TTCCACCGCCGCCTTCTATGAAAGGTTGGGCTTCGGAATCGTTTTCCGGGACGCCGGCTGGATGATCCTC
CAGCGCGGGGATCTCATGCTGGAGTTCTTCGCCCACCCCAACTTGTTTATTGCAGCTTATAATGGTTACA
AATAAAGCAATAGCATCACAAATTTCACAAATAAAGCATTTTTTTCACTGCATTCTAGTTGTGGTTTGTC
CAAACTCATCAATGTATCTTATCATGTCTGTATACCGTCGACCTCTAGCTAGAGCTTGGCGTAATCATGG
TCATAGCTGTTTCCTGTGTGAAATTGTTATCCGCTCACAATTCCACACAACATACGAGCCGGAAGCATAA
AGTGTAAAGCCTGGGGTGCCTAATGAGTGAGCTAACTCACATTAATTGCGTTGCGCTCACTGCCCGCTTT
CCAGTCGGGAAACCTGTCGTGCCAGCTGCATTAATGAATCGGCCAACGCGCGGGGAGAGGCGGTTTGCGT
ATTGGGCGCTCTTCCGCTTCCTCGCTCACTGACTCGCTGCGCTCGGTCGTTCGGCTGCGGCGAGCGGTAT
CAGCTCACTCAAAGGCGGTAATACGGTTATCCACAGAATCAGGGGATAACGCAGGAAAGAACATGTGAGC
AAAAGGCCAGCAAAAGGCCAGGAACCGTAAAAAGGCCGCGTTGCTGGCGTTTTTCCATAGGCTCCGCCCC
CCTGACGAGCATCACAAAAATCGACGCTCAAGTCAGAGGTGGCGAAACCCGACAGGACTATAAAGATACC
AGGCGTTTCCCCCTGGAAGCTCCCTCGTGCGCTCTCCTGTTCCGACCCTGCCGCTTACCGGATACCTGTC
CGCCTTTCTCCCTTCGGGAAGCGTGGCGCTTTCTCATAGCTCACGCTGTAGGTATCTCAGTTCGGTGTAG
GTCGTTCGCTCCAAGCTGGGCTGTGTGCACGAACCCCCCGTTCAGCCCGACCGCTGCGCCTTATCCGGTA
ACTATCGTCTTGAGTCCAACCCGGTAAGACACGACTTATCGCCACTGGCAGCAGCCAC
Features (pLannotate 1.2.2; 23 found; start..end, strand, type, name):
    403..1263    -  CDS            AmpR: β-lactamase; bla; confers resistance to ampicillin, carbenicillin, and related antibiotics
   1264..1368    -  promoter       AmpR promoter: bla
   1427..1479    -  misc_feature   bom (fragment): basis of mobility region from pBR322
   1629..2008    +  enhancer       CMV enhancer: human cytomegalovirus immediate early enhancer
   2009..2212    +  promoter       CMV promoter: human cytomegalovirus (CMV) immediate early promoter
   2214..2233    +  promoter       PLtetO-1 promoter (fragment): modified phage lambda PL promoter with tet operator sites (Lutz and Bujard, 1997)
   2235..2254    +  promoter       PLtetO-1 promoter (fragment): modified phage lambda PL promoter with tet operator sites (Lutz and Bujard, 1997)
   2262..2295    +  promoter       TRE3GV promoter (fragment): 3rd-generation Tet-responsive promoter that can be activated by binding of Tet-On® 3G, optimized for retroviral and lentiviral vectors
   2385..3020    +  CDS            IL6: IL6_HUMAN - Also known as IFNB2. Experimental evidence at protein level: Swiss-Prot protein existence level 1. Acts as an essential factor in bone homeostasis and on vessels directly or indirectly by induction of VEGF, resulting in increased angiogenesis activity and vascular permeability (PubMed:17075861, PubMed:12794819). Induces, through 'trans-signaling' and synergistically with IL1B and TNF, the production of VEGF (PubMed:12794819). Involved in metabolic controls, is discharged into the bloodstream after muscle contraction increasing lipolysis and improving insulin resistance (PubMed:2082
   3087..4133    +  CDS            IL6R (fragment): IL6RA_HUMAN - Experimental evidence at protein level: Swiss-Prot protein existence level 1. [Soluble interleukin-6 receptor subunit alpha]: Soluble form of IL6 receptor (sIL6R) that acts as an agonist of IL6 activity (PubMed:21990364). The IL6:sIL6R complex (hyper-IL6) binds to IL6ST/gp130 on cell surfaces and induces signaling also on cells that do not express membrane-bound IL6R in a process called IL6 'trans- signaling'. sIL6R is causative for the proinflammatory properties of IL6 and an important player in the development of chronic inflammatory diseases (PubMed:21990364). In complex with
   4233..4457    +  polyA_signal   bGH poly(A) signal: bovine growth hormone polyadenylation signal
   4473..4496    +  polyA_signal   bGH poly(A) signal (fragment): bovine growth hormone polyadenylation signal
   4500..4521    +  promoter       SV40 promoter (fragment): SV40 enhancer and early promoter
   4542..4775    +  rep_origin     f1 ori (fragment) (sequence partly withheld): f1 bacteriophage origin of replication; arrow indicates direction of (+) strand synthesis
   4780..4827    +  protein_bind   FRT: FLP-mediated recombination occurs in the 8-bp core sequence TCTAGAAA (Turan and Bode, 2011). FLP recombinase from the Saccharomyces cerevisiae 2μ plasmid
   4835..5857    +  CDS            HygR: aminoglycoside phosphotransferase from E. coli; aph(4)-Ia; confers resistance to hygromycin
   5867..5992    +  CDS            ble (fragment): BLE_KLEPN - Experimental evidence at protein level: Swiss-Prot protein existence level 1. Binding protein with a strong affinity to the bleomycin family of antibiotics. Binds to CL990; an antimitotic-antibiotic compound. From Klebsiella pneumoniae.
   5987..6108    +  polyA_signal   SV40 poly(A) signal: SV40 polyadenylation signal
   6181..6197    -  protein_bind   lac operator: The lac repressor binds to the lac operator to inhibit transcription in E. coli. This inhibition can be relieved by adding lactose or isopropyl-β-D-thiogalactopyranoside (IPTG). lac repressor encoded by lacI
   6205..6235    -  promoter       lac promoter: promoter for the E. coli lac operon
   6250..6271    -  protein_bind   CAP binding site: CAP binding activates transcription in the presence of cAMP. E. coli catabolite activator protein
   6284..6376    -  CDS            lacI (fragment): lac repressor; lacI; The lac repressor binds to the lac operator to inhibit transcription in E. coli. This inhibition can be relieved by adding lactose or isopropyl-β-D-thiogalactopyranoside (IPTG).
   6559..232     -  rep_origin     ori (across the origin): high-copy-number ColE1/pMB1/pBR322/pUC origin of replication
