[The description below was written by a language model from this plasmid's Addgene catalogue record and pLannotate feature annotations shown in this document.]
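Description:
CA-0034 CMVTO-hIL6-rens-hIL6Ra_M4 is a 6,915-nt mammalian expression plasmid built on a CMVTO-FlpIn backbone. It is propagated in E. coli as a high-copy plasmid through a ColE1/pUC-type origin, with ampicillin selection from the β-lactamase gene. The expression cassette is driven by the human CMV immediate-early enhancer and promoter. Two short tet operator-like matches lie immediately downstream of the promoter, consistent with the "TO" designation, an arrangement that normally gives constitutive expression but becomes tetracycline/doxycycline-inducible in cells expressing the Tet repressor. The cassette ends with a bovine growth hormone polyadenylation signal.

The insert is a human fusion in which full-length IL-6 is followed by a short intervening segment and then a fragment of the IL-6 receptor alpha chain. The record lists four substitutions (A228D, N230D, H280S, D281V), apparently corresponding to the "M4" receptor variant, though it does not say which component carries them. The stated purpose is "C-CageIL-6", and the associated work concerns orthogonalized human protease control of secreted signals. This suggests a caged cytokine in which the receptor-derived domain attached to the C-terminus of IL-6 masks its activity until the linker ("rens") is cleaved. The record does not define that linker or name the protease.

Downstream of the cassette, an FRT site directly precedes a hygromycin resistance coding sequence and an SV40 poly(A) signal, with no full promoter annotated for it. This is the usual Flp-In layout: Flp-mediated recombination into a genomic FRT landing pad places the hygromycin gene behind a resident promoter, allowing selection of isogenic, single-copy stable lines. The plasmid can also be used for transient transfection.
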