Addgene plasmid #231217: CA-0034 CMVTO-hIL6-rens-hIL6Ra_M4
Purpose: C-CageIL-6
Depositing lab: Xiaojing Gao. Depositing organization: Stanford University. Publication: Orthogonalized human protease control of secreted signals. Aldrete CA, Call CC, Sant'Anna LE, Vlahos AE, Pei J, Cong Q, Gao XJ. Nat Chem Biol. 2025 Jan 15. doi: 10.1038/s41589-024-01831-x. PubMed 39814991.
Backbone
  Vector backbone: CMVTO-FlpIn
  Vector type: Mammalian Expression
Growth in bacteria
  Bacterial resistance: Ampicillin, 100 μg/mL
  Growth temperature: 37°C
  Growth strain: DH5alpha
  Copy number: High Copy
Gene/Insert
  Gene/Insert name: hIL6-rens-hIL6Ra_M4
  Species: H. sapiens (human)
  Mutation: A228D, N230D, H280S, D281V
  Entrez Gene: IL6 (a.k.a. BSF-2, BSF2, CDF, HGF, HSF, IFN-beta-2, IFNB2, IL-6)
  Cloning method: Ligation Independent Cloning
Terms and licenses: Academic/Nonprofit Terms; Industry Terms: Not Available to Industry
How to cite: CA-0034 CMVTO-hIL6-rens-hIL6Ra_M4 was a gift from Xiaojing Gao (Addgene plasmid # 231217 ; http://n2t.net/addgene:231217 ; RRID:Addgene_231217)
